LOCUS       Exported 6645 bp ds-DNA circular SYN 13-MAY-2021
DEFINITION  pRS416 carrying Gateway cassette for a single insert.
ACCESSION   .
VERSION     .
KEYWORDS    p416 1-F GW
SOURCE      synthetic DNA construct
  ORGANISM  synthetic DNA construct
REFERENCE   1 (bases 1 to 6645)
  TITLE     Fluorescent X-QTL
  JOURNAL   Unpublished
REFERENCE   2 (bases 1 to 6645)
  AUTHORS   .
  TITLE     Direct Submission
  JOURNAL   Exported May 13, 2021 from SnapGene Server 1.1.58
            http://www.snapgene.com
FEATURES             Location/Qualifiers
     source          1..6645
                     /organism="synthetic DNA construct"
                     /mol_type="other DNA"
     primer_bind     complement(10..28)
                     /label=pBRforEco
                     /note="pBR322 vectors, upsteam of EcoRI site, forward
                     primer"
     misc_feature    70..573
                     /label=CEN/ARS
                     /note="S. cerevisiae CEN6 centromere fused to an
                     autonomously replicating sequence"
     promoter        610..714
                     /gene="bla"
                     /label=AmpR promoter
     CDS             715..1575
                     /codon_start=1
                     /gene="bla"
                     /product="beta-lactamase"
                     /label=AmpR
                     /note="confers resistance to ampicillin, carbenicillin, and
                     related antibiotics"
                     /translation="MSIQHFRVALIPFFAAFCLPVFAHPETLVKVKDAEDQLGARVGYI
                     ELDLNSGKILESFRPEERFPMMSTFKVLLCGAVLSRIDAGQEQLGRRIHYSQNDLVEYS
                     PVTEKHLTDGMTVRELCSAAITMSDNTAANLLLTTIGGPKELTAFLHNMGDHVTRLDRW
                     EPELNEAIPNDERDTTMPVAMATTLRKLLTGELLTLASRQQLIDWMEADKVAGPLLRSA
                     LPAGWFIADKSGAGERGSRGIIAALGPDGKPSRIVVIYTTGSQATMDERNRQIAEIGAS
                     LIKHW"
     primer_bind     complement(933..952)
                     /label=Amp-R
                     /note="Ampicillin resistance gene, reverse primer"
     rep_origin      1746..2334
                     /direction=RIGHT
                     /label=ori
                     /note="high-copy-number ColE1/pMB1/pBR322/pUC origin of
                     replication"
     primer_bind     2235..2254
                     /label=pBR322ori-F
                     /note="pBR322 origin, forward primer"
     primer_bind     2488..2505
                     /label=L4440
                     /note="L4440 vector, forward primer"
     promoter        2658..2688
                     /label=lac promoter
                     /note="promoter for the E. coli lac operon"
     protein_bind    2696..2712
                     /label=lac operator
                     /bound_moiety="lac repressor encoded by lacI"
                     /note="The lac repressor binds to the lac operator to
                     inhibit transcription in E. coli. This inhibition can be
                     relieved by adding lactose or
                     isopropyl-beta-D-thiogalactopyranoside (IPTG)."
     primer_bind     2701..2723
                     /label=M13/pUC Reverse
                     /note="In lacZ gene"
     primer_bind     2720..2736
                     /label=M13 rev
                     /note="common sequencing primer, one of multiple similar
                     variants"
     primer_bind     2720..2736
                     /label=M13 Reverse
                     /note="In lacZ gene. Also called M13-rev"
     primer_bind     2755..2775
                     /label=T3
                     /note="T3 promoter, forward primer"
     promoter        2757..2775
                     /label=T3 promoter
                     /note="promoter for bacteriophage T3 RNA polymerase"
     primer_bind     2812..2828
                     /label=SK primer
                     /note="common sequencing primer, one of multiple similar
                     variants"
     primer_bind     2812..2828
                     /label=pBluescriptSK
                     /note="For pBluescript vector"
     protein_bind    2853..2977
                     /gene="mutant version of attR"
                     /label=attR1
                     /bound_moiety="LR Clonase(TM)"
                     /note="recombination site for the Gateway(R) LR reaction"
     promoter        3002..3032
                     /label=lac UV5 promoter
                     /note="E. coli lac promoter with an ""up"" mutation"
     CDS             3086..3745
                     /codon_start=1
                     /gene="cat"
                     /product="chloramphenicol acetyltransferase"
                     /label=CmR
                     /note="confers resistance to chloramphenicol"
                     /translation="MEKKITGYTTVDISQWHRKEHFEAFQSVAQCTYNQTVQLDITAFL
                     KTVKKNKHKFYPAFIHILARLMNAHPEFRMAMKDGELVIWDSVHPCYTVFHEQTETFSS
                     LWSEYHDDFRQFLHIYSQDVACYGENLAYFPKGFIENMFFVSANPWVSFTSFDLNVANM
                     DNFFAPVFTMGKYYTQGDKVLMPLAIQVHHAVCDGFHVGRMLNELQQYCDEWQGGA"
     primer_bind     complement(3152..3171)
                     /label=CAT-R
                     /note="Chloramphenicol resistance gene, reverse primer"
     CDS             4090..4395
                     /codon_start=1
                     /gene="ccdB"
                     /product="CcdB, a bacterial toxin that poisons DNA gyrase"
                     /label=ccdB
                     /note="Plasmids containing the ccdB gene cannot be
                     propagated in standard E. coli strains."
                     /translation="MQFKVYTYKRESRYRLFVDVQSDIIDTPGRRMVIPLASARLLSDK
                     VSRELYPVVHIGDESWRMMTTDMASVPVSVIGEEVADLSHRENDIKNAINLMFWGI"
     primer_bind     4274..4293
                     /label=ccdB-fwd
                     /note="ccdB gene, forward primer"
     protein_bind    complement(4436..4560)
                     /gene="mutant version of attR"
                     /label=attR2
                     /bound_moiety="LR Clonase(TM)"
                     /note="recombination site for the Gateway(R) LR reaction"
     primer_bind     complement(4609..4625)
                     /label=KS primer
                     /note="common sequencing primer, one of multiple similar
                     variants"
     primer_bind     complement(4610..4626)
                     /label=pBluescriptKS
                     /note="For pBluescript vector"
     primer_bind     complement(4650..4669)
                     /label=T7
                     /note="T7 promoter, forward primer"
     promoter        complement(4651..4669)
                     /label=T7 promoter
                     /note="promoter for bacteriophage T7 RNA polymerase"
     primer_bind     complement(4679..4696)
                     /label=M13 Forward
                     /note="In lacZ gene. Also called M13-F20 or M13 (-21)
                     Forward"
     primer_bind     complement(4679..4695)
                     /label=M13 fwd
                     /note="common sequencing primer, one of multiple similar
                     variants"
     primer_bind     complement(4688..4710)
                     /label=M13/pUC Forward
                     /note="In lacZ gene"
     rep_origin      4840..5295
                     /direction=RIGHT
                     /label=f1 ori
                     /note="f1 bacteriophage origin of replication; arrow
                     indicates direction of (+) strand synthesis"
     primer_bind     complement(4927..4946)
                     /label=F1ori-R
                     /note="F1 origin, reverse primer"
     primer_bind     5137..5158
                     /label=F1ori-F
                     /note="F1 origin, forward primer"
     CDS             complement(5426..6229)
                     /codon_start=1
                     /gene="S. cerevisiae URA3"
                     /product="orotidine-5'-phosphate decarboxylase, required
                     for uracil biosynthesis"
                     /label=URA3
                     /note="yeast auxotrophic marker, counterselectable with
                     5-fluoroorotic acid (5-FOA)"
                     /translation="MSKATYKERAATHPSPVAAKLFNIMHEKQTNLCASLDVRTTKELL
                     ELVEALGPKICLLKTHVDILTDFSMEGTVKPLKALSAKYNFLLFEDRKFADIGNTVKLQ
                     YSAGVYRIAEWADITNAHGVVGPGIVSGLKQAAEEVTKEPRGLLMLAELSCKGSLSTGE
                     YTKGTVDIAKSDKDFVIGFIAQRDMGGRDEGYDWLIMTPGVGLDDKGDALGQQYRTVDD
                     VVSTGSDIIIVGRGLFAKGRDAKVEGERYRKAGWEAYLRRCGQQN"
     promoter        complement(6230..6445)
                     /gene="S. cerevisiae URA3"
                     /label=URA3 promoter
     primer_bind     complement(6476..6495)
                     /label=pRS-marker
                     /note="pRS vectors, use to sequence yeast selectable
                     marker"
     primer_bind     6595..6617
                     /label=pGEX 3'
                     /note="pGEX vectors, reverse primer"
ORIGIN
        1 gacgaaaggg cctcgtgata cgcctatttt tataggttaa tgtcatgata ataatggttt
       61 cttaggacgg atcgcttgcc tgtaacttac acgcgcctcg tatcttttaa tgatggaata
      121 atttgggaat ttactctgtg tttatttatt tttatgtttt gtatttggat tttagaaagt
      181 aaataaagaa ggtagaagag ttacggaatg aagaaaaaaa aataaacaaa ggtttaaaaa
      241 atttcaacaa aaagcgtact ttacatatat atttattaga caagaaaagc agattaaata
      301 gatatacatt cgattaacga taagtaaaat gtaaaatcac aggattttcg tgtgtggtct
      361 tctacacaga caagatgaaa caattcggca ttaatacctg agagcaggaa gagcaagata
      421 aaaggtagta tttgttggcg atccccctag agtcttttac atcttcggaa aacaaaaact
      481 attttttctt taatttcttt ttttactttc tatttttaat ttatatattt atattaaaaa
      541 atttaaatta taattatttt tatagcacgt gatgaaaagg acccaggtgg cacttttcgg
      601 ggaaatgtgc gcggaacccc tatttgttta tttttctaaa tacattcaaa tatgtatccg
      661 ctcatgagac aataaccctg ataaatgctt caataatatt gaaaaaggaa gagtatgagt
      721 attcaacatt tccgtgtcgc ccttattccc ttttttgcgg cattttgcct tcctgttttt
      781 gctcacccag aaacgctggt gaaagtaaaa gatgctgaag atcagttggg tgcacgagtg
      841 ggttacatcg aactggatct caacagcggt aagatccttg agagttttcg ccccgaagaa
      901 cgttttccaa tgatgagcac ttttaaagtt ctgctatgtg gcgcggtatt atcccgtatt
      961 gacgccgggc aagagcaact cggtcgccgc atacactatt ctcagaatga cttggttgag
     1021 tactcaccag tcacagaaaa gcatcttacg gatggcatga cagtaagaga attatgcagt
     1081 gctgccataa ccatgagtga taacactgcg gccaacttac ttctgacaac gatcggagga
     1141 ccgaaggagc taaccgcttt tttgcacaac atgggggatc atgtaactcg ccttgatcgt
     1201 tgggaaccgg agctgaatga agccatacca aacgacgagc gtgacaccac gatgcctgta
     1261 gcaatggcaa caacgttgcg caaactatta actggcgaac tacttactct agcttcccgg
     1321 caacaattaa tagactggat ggaggcggat aaagttgcag gaccacttct gcgctcggcc
     1381 cttccggctg gctggtttat tgctgataaa tctggagccg gtgagcgtgg gtctcgcggt
     1441 atcattgcag cactggggcc agatggtaag ccctcccgta tcgtagttat ctacacgacg
     1501 gggagtcagg caactatgga tgaacgaaat agacagatcg ctgagatagg tgcctcactg
     1561 attaagcatt ggtaactgtc agaccaagtt tactcatata tactttagat tgatttaaaa
     1621 cttcattttt aatttaaaag gatctaggtg aagatccttt ttgataatct catgaccaaa
     1681 atcccttaac gtgagttttc gttccactga gcgtcagacc ccgtagaaaa gatcaaagga
     1741 tcttcttgag atcctttttt tctgcgcgta atctgctgct tgcaaacaaa aaaaccaccg
     1801 ctaccagcgg tggtttgttt gccggatcaa gagctaccaa ctctttttcc gaaggtaact
     1861 ggcttcagca gagcgcagat accaaatact gtccttctag tgtagccgta gttaggccac
     1921 cacttcaaga actctgtagc accgcctaca tacctcgctc tgctaatcct gttaccagtg
     1981 gctgctgcca gtggcgataa gtcgtgtctt accgggttgg actcaagacg atagttaccg
     2041 gataaggcgc agcggtcggg ctgaacgggg ggttcgtgca cacagcccag cttggagcga
     2101 acgacctaca ccgaactgag atacctacag cgtgagctat gagaaagcgc cacgcttccc
     2161 gaagggagaa aggcggacag gtatccggta agcggcaggg tcggaacagg agagcgcacg
     2221 agggagcttc cagggggaaa cgcctggtat ctttatagtc ctgtcgggtt tcgccacctc
     2281 tgacttgagc gtcgattttt gtgatgctcg tcaggggggc ggagcctatg gaaaaacgcc
     2341 agcaacgcgg cctttttacg gttcctggcc ttttgctggc cttttgctca catgttcttt
     2401 cctgcgttat cccctgattc tgtggataac cgtattaccg cctttgagtg agctgatacc
     2461 gctcgccgca gccgaacgac cgagcgcagc gagtcagtga gcgaggaagc ggaagagcgc
     2521 ccaatacgca aaccgcctct ccccgcgcgt tggccgattc attaatgcag ctggcacgac
     2581 aggtttcccg actggaaagc gggcagtgag cgcaacgcaa ttaatgtgag ttacctcact
     2641 cattaggcac cccaggcttt acactttatg cttccggctc ctatgttgtg tggaattgtg
     2701 agcggataac aatttcacac aggaaacagc tatgaccatg attacgccaa gcgcgcaatt
     2761 aaccctcact aaagggaaca aaagctggag ctccaccgcg gtggcggccg ctctagaact
     2821 agtggatccc ccgaactagt ggatccccca tcacaagttt gtacaaaaaa gctgaacgag
     2881 aaacgtaaaa tgatataaat atcaatatat taaattagat tttgcataaa aaacagacta
     2941 cataatactg taaaacacaa catatccagt cactatggcg gccgcattag gcaccccagg
     3001 ctttacactt tatgcttccg gctcgtataa tgtgtggatt ttgagttagg atccgtcgag
     3061 attttcagga gctaaggaag ctaaaatgga gaaaaaaatc actggatata ccaccgttga
     3121 tatatcccaa tggcatcgta aagaacattt tgaggcattt cagtcagttg ctcaatgtac
     3181 ctataaccag accgttcagc tggatattac ggccttttta aagaccgtaa agaaaaataa
     3241 gcacaagttt tatccggcct ttattcacat tcttgcccgc ctgatgaatg ctcatccgga
     3301 attccgtatg gcaatgaaag acggtgagct ggtgatatgg gatagtgttc acccttgtta
     3361 caccgttttc catgagcaaa ctgaaacgtt ttcatcgctc tggagtgaat accacgacga
     3421 tttccggcag tttctacaca tatattcgca agatgtggcg tgttacggtg aaaacctggc
     3481 ctatttccct aaagggttta ttgagaatat gtttttcgtc tcagccaatc cctgggtgag
     3541 tttcaccagt tttgatttaa acgtggccaa tatggacaac ttcttcgccc ccgttttcac
     3601 catgggcaaa tattatacgc aaggcgacaa ggtgctgatg ccgctggcga ttcaggttca
     3661 tcatgccgtc tgtgatggct tccatgtcgg cagaatgctt aatgaattac aacagtactg
     3721 cgatgagtgg cagggcgggg cgtaaacgcc gcgtggatcc ggcttactaa aagccagata
     3781 acagtatgcg tatttgcgcg ctgatttttg cggtataaga atatatactg atatgtatac
     3841 ccgaagtatg tcaaaaagag gtatgctatg aagcagcgta ttacagtgac agttgacagc
     3901 gacagctatc agttgctcaa ggcatatatg atgtcaatat ctccggtctg gtaagcacaa
     3961 ccatgcagaa tgaagcccgt cgtctgcgtg ccgaacgctg gaaagcggaa aatcaggaag
     4021 ggatggctga ggtcgcccgg tttattgaaa tgaacggctc ttttgctgac gagaacaggg
     4081 gctggtgaaa tgcagtttaa ggtttacacc tataaaagag agagccgtta tcgtctgttt
     4141 gtggatgtac agagtgatat tattgacacg cccgggcgac ggatggtgat ccccctggcc
     4201 agtgcacgtc tgctgtcaga taaagtctcc cgtgaacttt acccggtggt gcatatcggg
     4261 gatgaaagct ggcgcatgat gaccaccgat atggccagtg tgccggtctc cgttatcggg
     4321 gaagaagtgg ctgatctcag ccaccgcgaa aatgacatca aaaacgccat taacctgatg
     4381 ttctggggaa tataaatgtc aggctccctt atacacagcc agtctgcagg tcgaccatag
     4441 tgactggata tgttgtgttt tacagtatta tgtagtctgt tttttatgca aaatctaatt
     4501 taatatattg atatttatat cattttacgt ttctcgttca gctttcttgt acaaagtggt
     4561 gatgggctgc aggaattcgg ggctgcagga attcgatatc aagcttatcg ataccgtcga
     4621 cctcgagggg gggcccggta cccaattcgc cctatagtga gtcgtattac gcgcgctcac
     4681 tggccgtcgt tttacaacgt cgtgactggg aaaaccctgg cgttacccaa cttaatcgcc
     4741 ttgcagcaca tccccctttc gccagctggc gtaatagcga agaggcccgc accgatcgcc
     4801 cttcccaaca gttgcgcagc ctgaatggcg aatggcgcgn nnnnnnnnnn nnnnnnnnnn
     4861 nnnnnnnnnn nnnnnnnnnn nnnnnnnnnn nnnnnnnnnn nnnnnnnnnn nnnnnnnnnn
     4921 nnnnnnnnnn nnnnnnnnnn nnnnnnnnnn nnnnnnnnnn nnncnnnnnn nnnnnnnnnn
     4981 nnnnnnnnnn nnnnnnnnnn nnnnnnnnnn nnnnnnnnnn nnnnnnnnnn nnnnnnnnnn
     5041 nnnnnnnnnn nnnnnannnn nnnnnnnnnn nnnnnnnnnn nnnnnnnnnn nnnnnnnnnn
     5101 nnnnnccttt gacgttggag tccacgttct ttaatagtgg actcttgttc caaactggaa
     5161 caacactcaa ccctatctcg gtctattctt ttgatttata agggattttg ccgatttcgg
     5221 cctattggtt aaaaaatgag ctgatttaac aaaaatttaa cgcgaatttt aacaaaatat
     5281 taacgtttac aatttcctga tgcggtattt tctccttacg catctgtgcg gtatttcaca
     5341 ccgcataggg taataactga tataattaaa ttgaagctct aatttgtgag tttagtatac
     5401 atgcatttac ttataataca gttttttagt tttgctggcc gcatcttctc aaatatgctt
     5461 cccagcctgc ttttctgtaa cgttcaccct ctaccttagc atcccttccc tttgcaaata
     5521 gtcctcttcc aacaataata atgtcagatc ctgtagagac cacatcatcc acggttctat
     5581 actgttgacc caatgcgtct cccttgtcat ctaaacccac accgggtgtc ataatcaacc
     5641 aatcgtaacc ttcatctctt ccacccatgt ctctttgagc aataaagccg ataacaaaat
     5701 ctttgtcgct cttcgcaatg tcaacagtac ccttagtata ttctccagta gatagggagc
     5761 ccttgcatga caattctgct aacatcaaaa ggcctctagg ttcctttgtt acttcttctg
     5821 ccgcctgctt caaaccgcta acaatacctg ggcccaccac accgtgtgca ttcgtaatgt
     5881 ctgcccattc tgctattctg tatacacccg cagagtactg caatttgact gtattaccaa
     5941 tgtcagcaaa ttttctgtct tcgaagagta aaaaattgta cttggcggat aatgccttta
     6001 gcggcttaac tgtgccctcc atggaaaaat cagtcaagat atccacatgt gtttttagta
     6061 aacaaatttt gggacctaat gcttcaacta actccagtaa ttccttggtg gtacgaacat
     6121 ccaatgaagc acacaagttt gtttgctttt cgtgcatgat attaaatagc ttggcagcaa
     6181 caggactagg atgagtagca gcacgttcct tatatgtagc tttcgacatg atttatcttc
     6241 gtttcctgca ggtttttgtt ctgtgcagtt gggttaagaa tactgggcaa tttcatgttt
     6301 cttcaacact acatatgcgt atatatacca atctaagtct gtgctccttc cttcgttctt
     6361 ccttctgttc ggagattacc gaatcaaaaa aatttcaaag aaaccgaaat caaaaaaaag
     6421 aataaaaaaa aaatgatgaa ttgaattgaa aagctgtggt atggtgcact ctcagtacaa
     6481 tctgctctga tgccgcatag ttaagccagc cccgacaccc gccaacaccc gctgacgcgc
     6541 cctgacgggc ttgtctgctc ccggcatccg cttacagaca agctgtgacc gtctccggga
     6601 gctgcatgtg tcagaggttt tcaccgtcat caccgaaacg cgcga
//
