[The description below was written by a language model from this plasmid's Addgene catalogue record and the feature table of its GenBank file.]
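Description:
p416 1-F GW is an empty Gateway destination vector built on the yeast centromeric shuttle plasmid pRS416, with a total size of 6,645 bp. In Saccharomyces cerevisiae it is maintained through a CEN6/ARS element, which gives stable, low-copy segregation. Selection in yeast relies on URA3 expressed from its own promoter, which complements uracil auxotrophy and can be counterselected with 5-fluoroorotic acid. In E. coli the plasmid replicates from a ColE1/pUC-type origin and carries the beta-lactamase gene for ampicillin resistance. An f1 origin inherited from the pBluescript-derived backbone allows single-stranded DNA production. The catalogue lists the plasmid as low copy, although the annotated bacterial origin is of the high-copy type.

The modification to pRS416 is a single-fragment Gateway cassette placed in the polylinker region, between the T3 and T7 promoters and the flanking M13, SK and KS sequencing primer sites. The cassette consists of attR1 and attR2 sites bracketing a chloramphenicol acetyltransferase gene, preceded by a lac UV5 promoter, and the ccdB gyrase toxin gene. Because of ccdB, the empty vector must be propagated in a ccdB-tolerant strain, with chloramphenicol plus ampicillin selection. An LR recombination with an attL-flanked entry clone replaces the CmR-ccdB segment with the insert, and ccdB then counterselects unrecombined plasmids in standard strains.

No yeast promoter or terminator is annotated around the cassette, so any regulatory sequences for yeast expression presumably must come with the inserted fragment. The record states no specific application beyond accepting a single insert, although the associated reference title points to a fluorescence-based X-QTL study.
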