Addgene plasmid #58543: p416 1-F GW
Purpose: (Empty Backbone) pRS416 carrying Gateway cassette for a single insert
Depositing lab: Leonid Kruglyak. Depositing organization: Princeton University.
Backbone
  Vector backbone: pRS416
  Backbone size (bp): 6645
  Modifications to backbone: Insertion of 1-fragment Gateway cassette
  Vector type: Yeast Expression
  Selectable markers: URA3
Growth in bacteria
  Bacterial resistance: Chloramphenicol and Ampicillin, 25 & 100 μg/mL
  Growth temperature: 37°C
  Growth strain: ccdB Survival
  Copy number: Low Copy
Gene/Insert
  Cloning method: Restriction Enzyme
Terms and licenses: Academic/Nonprofit Terms; Industry Terms: Not Available to Industry
How to cite: p416 1-F GW was a gift from Leonid Kruglyak (Addgene plasmid # 58543 ; http://n2t.net/addgene:58543 ; RRID:Addgene_58543)
