>Addgene plasmid #58543 | p416 1-F GW | addgene partial sequence | sequence record 95429 | ccdB-Fwd 5'-GCATGATGACCACCGATATG-3'
ATCTCAGCCACCGCGAAAATGACATCAAAAACGCCATTAACCTGATGTTCTGGGGAATATAAATGTCAGG
CTCCCTTATACACAGCCAGTCTGCAGGTCGACCATAGTGACTGGATATGTTGTGTTTTACAGTATTATGT
AGTCTGTTTTTTATGCAAAATCTAATTTAATATATTGATATTTATATCATTTTACGTTTCTCGTTCAGCT
TTCTTGTACAAAGTGGTGATGGGCTGCAGGAATTCGATATCAAGCTTATCGATACCGTCGACCTCGAGGG
GGGGCCCGGTACCCAATTCGCCCTATAGTGAGTCGTATTACGCGCGCTCACTGGCCGTCGTTTTACAACG
TCGTGACTGGGAAAACCCTGGCGTTACCCAACTTAATCGCCTTGCAGCACATCCCCCTTTCGCCAGCTGG
CGTAATAGCGAAGAGGCCCGCACCGATCGCCCTTCCCAACAGTTGCGCAGCCTGAATGGCGAATGG
[124 nt withheld, positions 487-610]
C
[91 nt withheld, positions 612-702]
AGGGTGATGGTTCACGTAGT
