>Addgene plasmid #58543 | p416 1-F GW | addgene partial sequence | sequence record 95430 | CAT-R 5'-GCAACTGACTGAAATGCCTC-3'
CGGTGGTATATCCAGTGATTTTTTTCTCCATTTTAGCTTCCTTAGCTCCTGAAAATCTCGACGGATCCTA
ACTCAAAATCCACACATTATACGAGCCGGAAGCATAAAGTGTAAAGCCTGGGGTGCCTAATGCGGCCGCC
ATAGTGACTGGATATGTTGTGTTTTACAGTATTATGTAGTCTGTTTTTTATGCAAAATCTAATTTAATAT
ATTGATATTTATATCATTTTACGTTTCTCGTTCAGCTTTTTTGTACAAACTTGTGATGGGGGATCCACTA
GTTCTAGAGCGGCCGCCACCGCGGTGGAGCTCCAGCTTTTGTTCCCTTTAGTGAGGGTTAATTGCGCGCT
TGGCGTAATCATGGTCATAGCTGTTTCCTGTGTGAAATTGTTATCCGCTCACAATTCCACACAACATACG
AGCCGGAAGCATAAAGTGTAAAGCCTGGGGTGCCTAATGAGTGAGCTAACTCACATTAATTGCGTTGCGC
TCACTGCCCGCTTTCCAGTCGGGAAACCTGTCGTGCCAGCTGCATTAATGAATCGGCCAACGCGCGGGGA
GAGGCGG
