>Addgene plasmid #58543 | p416 1-F GW | addgene partial sequence | sequence record 95866 | pGEX3 5'-CCGGGAGCTGCATGTGTCAGAGG-3'
GCTCATCAGCGTGGATCGTGAAGCGATTCACAGATGCTCTGCCTGTTTCATCCGCGGTCCAGCTCGTTGA
GTTTCTCCATGACTGGGTCATGGCTGCGCCCCGACACCCGCCAACACCCGCTGACGCGCCCTGACGGGCT
TGTCTGCTCCCGGCATCCGCTTACAGACAAGCTGTGACCGTCTCCGGGAGATGGAATGAAGAAAAAAAAA
TAAACAAAGGTTTAAAAAATTTCAACAAAAAGCGTACTTTACATATATATTTATTAGACAAGAAAAGCAG
ATTAAATAGATATACATTCGATTAACGATAAGTAAAATGTAAAATCACAGGATTTTCGTGTGTGGTCTTC
TACACAGACAAGATGAAACAATTCGGCATTAATACCTGAGAGCAGGAAGAGCAAGATAAAAGGTAGTATT
TGTTGGCGATCCCCCTAGAGTCTTTTACATCTTCGGAAAACAAAAACTATTTTTTCTTTAATTTCTTTTT
TTACTTTCTATTTTTAATTTATATATTTATATTAAAAAATTTAAATTATAATTATTTTTATAGCACGTGA
TGAAAAGGACCCAGGTGGCACTTTTCGGGGAAATGTGCGCGGAACCCCTATTTGTTTATTTTTCTAAATA
CATTCAAATATGTATCCGCTCATGAGACAATAACCCTGATAAATGCTTCAATAATATTGAAAAAGGAAGA
GTATGAGTATTCAACATTTCCGTGTCGCCCTTATT
